Addgene plasmid #221378: pGex-6p2_ATRX_K1033R
Purpose: Expresses ATRX_K1033R in bacterial cells
Depositing lab: Albert Jeltsch. Depositing organization: Universitaet Stuttgart. Publication: Discovery of NSD2 non-histone substrates and design of a super-substrate. Weirich S, Kusevic D, Schnee P, Reiter J, Pleiss J, Jeltsch A. Commun Biol. 2024 Jun 8;7(1):707. doi: 10.1038/s42003-024-06395-z. PubMed 38851815.
Backbone
  Vector backbone: pGex-6p2
  Backbone size w/o insert (bp): 4945
  Total vector size (bp): 5854
  Vector type: Bacterial Expression
Growth in bacteria
  Bacterial resistance: Ampicillin, 100 μg/mL
  Growth temperature: 37°C
  Growth strain: DH5alpha
  Copy number: Unknown
Gene/Insert
  Gene/Insert name: Transcriptional regulator ATRX (alt name: ATRX)
  Species: H. sapiens (human)
  Insert size (bp): 909
  Mutation: Changed lysine 1033 to arginine
  Entrez Gene: ATRX (a.k.a. JMS, MRX52, RAD54, RAD54L, XH2, XNP, ZNF-HX)
  Promoter: tac
  Cloning method: Restriction Enzyme; 5′ cloning site BamHI (not destroyed); 3′ cloning site XhoI (not destroyed)
  Sequencing primers: 5′ GGGCTGGCAAGCCACGTTTGGTG; 3′ CCGGGAGCTGCATGTGTCAGAGG
Terms and licenses: Academic/Nonprofit Terms; Industry Terms: Not Available to Industry
How to cite: pGex-6p2_ATRX_K1033R was a gift from Albert Jeltsch (Addgene plasmid # 221378 ; http://n2t.net/addgene:221378 ; RRID:Addgene_221378)
