[The description below was written by a language model from this plasmid's Addgene catalogue record and pLannotate feature annotations shown in this document.]
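Description:
pGex-6p2_ATRX_K1033R is a 5,854 bp bacterial expression plasmid built on the pGEX-6P-2 backbone for producing a GST-tagged fragment of the human transcriptional regulator and chromatin remodeller ATRX in E. coli. It is propagated through a ColE1/pMB1-type origin of replication and selected with ampicillin via the β-lactamase (AmpR) gene and its own promoter. Short remnants of the pBR322 rop and bom regions, a lac promoter/lacZα segment and a small fragment of an E. coli gene spanning the sequence origin are also annotated. These are backbone carry-over with no evident role in the payload.

Expression is driven by the strong hybrid tac promoter followed by a lac operator. The plasmid also carries lacI under its own promoter, so the lac repressor keeps transcription off until it is relieved by IPTG. The open reading frame begins with Schistosoma japonicum glutathione S-transferase, which allows affinity purification on glutathione resin. It continues into a 909 bp ATRX insert cloned between retained BamHI and XhoI sites. The insert is only a portion of the large ATRX protein, and the feature table annotates the ATRX match over a somewhat shorter span than the stated insert size. The short gap between GST and the insert is not annotated, and the record does not describe a protease site or linker there.

The insert carries a lysine-to-arginine change at position 1033. The associated work concerns the discovery of non-histone substrates of the methyltransferase NSD2. This suggests the mutant is a control in which a candidate target lysine has been removed, for comparison with wild-type ATRX protein, although the record states only that the plasmid expresses ATRX K1033R in bacteria.
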