Features (pLannotate 1.2.2; 17 found; start..end, strand, type, name):
    183..211     +  promoter       tac promoter: strong E. coli promoter; hybrid between the trp and lac UV5 promoters
    219..235     +  protein_bind   lac operator: The lac repressor binds to the lac operator to inhibit transcription in E. coli. This inhibition can be relieved by adding lactose or isopropyl-β-D-thiogalactopyranoside (IPTG). lac repressor encoded by lacI
    258..911     +  CDS            GST26_SCHJA: Experimental evidence at protein level: Swiss-Prot protein existence level 1. GST isoenzymes appear to play a central role in the parasite detoxification system. Other functions are also suspected including a role in increasing the solubility of haematin in the parasite gut. From Schistosoma japonicum (Blood fluke).
    951..1736    +  CDS            ATRX (fragment): ATRX_HUMAN - Also known as RAD54L, XH2. Experimental evidence at protein level: Swiss-Prot protein existence level 1. Involved in transcriptional regulation and chromatin remodeling. Facilitates DNA replication in multiple cellular environments and is required for efficient replication of a subset of genomic loci. Binds to DNA tandem repeat sequences in both telomeres and euchromatin and in vitro binds DNA quadruplex structures. May help stabilizing G-rich regions into regular chromatin structures by remodeling G4 DNA and incorporating H3.3-containing nucleosomes. Catalytic component of the ch
   1871..1910    +  CDS            rop (fragment): Rop protein, which maintains plasmids at low copy number; rop
   2012..2052    +  misc_feature   bom (fragment): basis of mobility region from pBR322
   2157..2261    +  promoter       AmpR promoter: bla
   2262..3122    +  CDS            AmpR: β-lactamase; bla; confers resistance to ampicillin, carbenicillin, and related antibiotics
   3293..3881    +  rep_origin     ori: high-copy-number ColE1/pMB1/pBR322/pUC origin of replication
   4067..4118    -  misc_feature   bom (fragment): basis of mobility region from pBR322
   4125..4202    +  promoter       lacI promoter: lacI
   4203..5285    +  CDS            lacI: lac repressor; lacI; The lac repressor binds to the lac operator to inhibit transcription in E. coli. This inhibition can be relieved by adding lactose or isopropyl-β-D-thiogalactopyranoside (IPTG).
   5298..5319    +  protein_bind   CAP binding site: CAP binding activates transcription in the presence of cAMP. E. coli catabolite activator protein
   5334..5364    +  promoter       lac promoter: promoter for the E. coli lac operon
   5372..5388    +  protein_bind   lac operator: The lac repressor binds to the lac operator to inhibit transcription in E. coli. This inhibition can be relieved by adding lactose or isopropyl-β-D-thiogalactopyranoside (IPTG). lac repressor encoded by lacI
   5408..5581    +  CDS            lacZα: LacZα fragment of β-galactosidase; lacZ fragment
   5845..107     -  CDS            yciV (fragment) (across the origin): RNAAM_ECOLI - Also known as trpH From Escherichia coli (strain K12).
>Addgene plasmid #221378 | pGex-6p2_ATRX_K1033R | addgene full sequence | sequence record 436843 | Addgene NGS Result
AGCTTATCGACTGCACGGTGCACCAATGCTTCTGGCGTCAGGCAGCCATCGGAAGCTGTGGTATGGCTGT
GCAGGTCGTAAATCACTGCATAATTCGTGTCGCTCAAGGCGCACTCCCGTTCTGGATAATGTTTTTTGCG
CCGACATCATAACGGTTCTGGCAAATATTCTGAAATGAGCTGTTGACAATTAATCATCGGCTCGTATAAT
GTGTGGAATTGTGAGCGGATAACAATTTCACACAGGAAACAGTATTCATGTCCCCTATACTAGGTTATTG
GAAAATTAAGGGCCTTGTGCAACCCACTCGACTTCTTTTGGAATATCTTGAAGAAAAATATGAAGAGCAT
TTGTATGAGCGCGATGAAGGTGATAAATGGCGAAACAAAAAGTTTGAATTGGGTTTGGAGTTTCCCAATC
TTCCTTATTATATTGATGGTGATGTTAAATTAACACAGTCTATGGCCATCATACGTTATATAGCTGACAA
GCACAACATGTTGGGTGGTTGTCCAAAAGAGCGTGCAGAGATTTCAATGCTTGAAGGAGCGGTTTTGGAT
ATTAGATACGGTGTTTCGAGAATTGCATATAGTAAAGACTTTGAAACTCTCAAAGTTGATTTTCTTAGCA
AGCTACCTGAAATGCTGAAAATGTTCGAAGATCGTTTATGTCATAAAACATATTTAAATGGTGATCATGT
AACCCATCCTGACTTCATGTTGTATGACGCTCTTGATGTTGTTTTATACATGGACCCAATGTGCCTGGAT
GCGTTCCCAAAATTAGTTTGTTTTAAAAAACGTATTGAAGCTATCCCACAAATTGATAAGTACTTGAAAT
CCAGCAAGTATATAGCATGGCCTTTGCAGGGCTGGCAAGCCACGTTTGGTGGTGGCGACCATCCTCCAAA
ATCGGATCTGGAAGTTCTGTTCCAGGGGCCCCTGGGATCCGGCACAGTTGATAAAGACACGACCATCATG
GAATTAAGAGATCGACTTCCTAAGAAGCAGCAAGCAAGTGCTTCCACTGATGGTGTCGATAAGCTTTCTG
GGAAAGAGGAGAGTTTTACTTCTTTGGAAGTTAGAAAAGTTGCTGAAACTAAAGAAAAGAGCAAGCATCT
CAAAACCAAAACATGTAAAAAAGTACAGGATGGCTTATCTGATATTGCAGAGAAATTCCTAAAGAAAGAC
CAGAGCGATGAAACTTCTGAAGATGATAAAAAGCAGAGCAAAAAGGGAACTGAAGAAAAAAAGAAACCTT
CAGACTTTAAGAAAAAAGTAATTAAAATGGAACAACAGTATGAATCTTCATCTGATGGCACTGAAAAGTT
ACCTGAGCGAGAAGAAATTTGTCATTTTCCCAAGGGCATACGACAAATTAAGAATGGAACAACTGATGGA
GAAAAGAAAAGTAAAAAAATAAGAGATAAAACTTCTAAAAAGAAGGATGAATTATCTGATTATGCTGAGA
AGTCAACAGGGAAAGGAGATAGTTGTGACTCTTCAGAGGATAAAAAGAGTAAGAATGGAGCATATGGTAG
AGAGAAGAAAAGGTGCAAGTTGCTTGGAAAGAGTTCAAGGAAGAGACAAGATTGTTCATCATCTGATACT
GAGAAATATTCCATGAAAGAAGATGGTTGTAACTCTTCTGATAAGAGACTGAAAAGAATAGAATTGAGGG
AAAGAAGAAATTTAAGTTCAAAGAGAAATACTAAGGAAATACAAAGTGGCTCATCATCATCTGATGCTGA
GGAAAGTTCTGAAGATAATAAAAAGAAGAAGCAAAGAACTTCATCTAAAAAGAAGGCAGTCATTGTCAAG
GAGAAAAAGAGAAACTCCCTCGAGCGGCCGCATCGTGACTGACTGACGATCTGCCTCGCGCGTTTCGGTG
ATGACGGTGAAAACCTCTGACACATGCAGCTCCCGGAGACGGTCACAGCTTGTCTGTAAGCGGATGCCGG
GAGCAGACAAGCCCGTCAGGGCGCGTCAGCGGGTGTTGGCGGGTGTCGGGGCGCAGCCATGACCCAGTCA
CGTAGCGATAGCGGAGTGTATAATTCTTGAAGACGAAAGGGCCTCGTGATACGCCTATTTTTATAGGTTA
ATGTCATGATAATAATGGTTTCTTAGACGTCAGGTGGCACTTTTCGGGGAAATGTGCGCGGAACCCCTAT
TTGTTTATTTTTCTAAATACATTCAAATATGTATCCGCTCATGAGACAATAACCCTGATAAATGCTTCAA
TAATATTGAAAAAGGAAGAGTATGAGTATTCAACATTTCCGTGTCGCCCTTATTCCCTTTTTTGCGGCAT
TTTGCCTTCCTGTTTTTGCTCACCCAGAAACGCTGGTGAAAGTAAAAGATGCTGAAGATCAGTTGGGTGC
ACGAGTGGGTTACATCGAACTGGATCTCAACAGCGGTAAGATCCTTGAGAGTTTTCGCCCCGAAGAACGT
TTTCCAATGATGAGCACTTTTAAAGTTCTGCTATGTGGCGCGGTATTATCCCGTGTTGACGCCGGGCAAG
AGCAACTCGGTCGCCGCATACACTATTCTCAGAATGACTTGGTTGAGTACTCACCAGTCACAGAAAAGCA
TCTTACGGATGGCATGACAGTAAGAGAATTATGCAGTGCTGCCATAACCATGAGTGATAACACTGCGGCC
AACTTACTTCTGACAACGATCGGAGGACCGAAGGAGCTAACCGCTTTTTTGCACAACATGGGGGATCATG
TAACTCGCCTTGATCGTTGGGAACCGGAGCTGAATGAAGCCATACCAAACGACGAGCGTGACACCACGAT
GCCTGCAGCAATGGCAACAACGTTGCGCAAACTATTAACTGGCGAACTACTTACTCTAGCTTCCCGGCAA
CAATTAATAGACTGGATGGAGGCGGATAAAGTTGCAGGACCACTTCTGCGCTCGGCCCTTCCGGCTGGCT
GGTTTATTGCTGATAAATCTGGAGCCGGTGAGCGTGGGTCTCGCGGTATCATTGCAGCACTGGGGCCAGA
TGGTAAGCCCTCCCGTATCGTAGTTATCTACACGACGGGGAGTCAGGCAACTATGGATGAACGAAATAGA
CAGATCGCTGAGATAGGTGCCTCACTGATTAAGCATTGGTAACTGTCAGACCAAGTTTACTCATATATAC
TTTAGATTGATTTAAAACTTCATTTTTAATTTAAAAGGATCTAGGTGAAGATCCTTTTTGATAATCTCAT
GACCAAAATCCCTTAACGTGAGTTTTCGTTCCACTGAGCGTCAGACCCCGTAGAAAAGATCAAAGGATCT
TCTTGAGATCCTTTTTTTCTGCGCGTAATCTGCTGCTTGCAAACAAAAAAACCACCGCTACCAGCGGTGG
TTTGTTTGCCGGATCAAGAGCTACCAACTCTTTTTCCGAAGGTAACTGGCTTCAGCAGAGCGCAGATACC
AAATACTGTCCTTCTAGTGTAGCCGTAGTTAGGCCACCACTTCAAGAACTCTGTAGCACCGCCTACATAC
CTCGCTCTGCTAATCCTGTTACCAGTGGCTGCTGCCAGTGGCGATAAGTCGTGTCTTACCGGGTTGGACT
CAAGACGATAGTTACCGGATAAGGCGCAGCGGTCGGGCTGAACGGGGGGTTCGTGCACACAGCCCAGCTT
GGAGCGAACGACCTACACCGAACTGAGATACCTACAGCGTGAGCTATGAGAAAGCGCCACGCTTCCCGAA
GGGAGAAAGGCGGACAGGTATCCGGTAAGCGGCAGGGTCGGAACAGGAGAGCGCACGAGGGAGCTTCCAG
GGGGAAACGCCTGGTATCTTTATAGTCCTGTCGGGTTTCGCCACCTCTGACTTGAGCGTCGATTTTTGTG
ATGCTCGTCAGGGGGGCGGAGCCTATGGAAAAACGCCAGCAACGCGGCCTTTTTACGGTTCCTGGCCTTT
TGCTGGCCTTTTGCTCACATGTTCTTTCCTGCGTTATCCCCTGATTCTGTGGATAACCGTATTACCGCCT
TTGAGTGAGCTGATACCGCTCGCCGCAGCCGAACGACCGAGCGCAGCGAGTCAGTGAGCGAGGAAGCGGA
AGAGCGCCTGATGCGGTATTTTCTCCTTACGCATCTGTGCGGTATTTCACACCGCATAAATTCCGACACC
ATCGAATGGCGCAAAACCTTTCGCGGTATGGCATGATAGCGCCCGGAAGAGAGTCAATTCAGGGTGGTGA
ATGTGAAACCAGTAACGTTATACGATGTCGCAGAGTATGCCGGTGTCTCTTATCAGACCGTTTCCCGCGT
GGTGAACCAGGCCAGCCACGTTTCTGCGAAAACGCGGGAAAAAGTGGAAGCGGCGATGGCGGAGCTGAAT
TACATTCCCAACCGCGTGGCACAACAACTGGCGGGCAAACAGTCGTTGCTGATTGGCGTTGCCACCTCCA
GTCTGGCCCTGCACGCGCCGTCGCAAATTGTCGCGGCGATTAAATCTCGCGCCGATCAACTGGGTGCCAG
CGTGGTGGTGTCGATGGTAGAACGAAGCGGCGTCGAAGCCTGTAAAGCGGCGGTGCACAATCTTCTCGCG
CAACGCGTCAGTGGGCTGATCATTAACTATCCGCTGGATGACCAGGATGCCATTGCTGTGGAAGCTGCCT
GCACTAATGTTCCGGCGTTATTTCTTGATGTCTCTGACCAGACACCCATCAACAGTATTATTTTCTCCCA
TGAAGACGGTACGCGACTGGGCGTGGAGCATCTGGTCGCATTGGGTCACCAGCAAATCGCGCTGTTAGCG
GGCCCATTAAGTTCTGTCTCGGCGCGTCTGCGTCTGGCTGGCTGGCATAAATATCTCACTCGCAATCAAA
TTCAGCCGATAGCGGAACGGGAAGGCGACTGGAGTGCCATGTCCGGTTTTCAACAAACCATGCAAATGCT
GAATGAGGGCATCGTTCCCACTGCGATGCTGGTTGCCAACGATCAGATGGCGCTGGGCGCAATGCGCGCC
ATTACCGAGTCCGGGCTGCGCGTTGGTGCGGATATCTCGGTAGTGGGATACGACGATACCGAAGACAGCT
CATGTTATATCCCGCCGTTAACCACCATCAAACAGGATTTTCGCCTGCTGGGGCAAACCAGCGTGGACCG
CTTGCTGCAACTCTCTCAGGGCCAGGCGGTGAAGGGCAATCAGCTGTTGCCCGTCTCACTGGTGAAAAGA
AAAACCACGCTAGCGCCCAATACGCAAACCGCCTCTCCCCGCGCGTTGGCCGATTCATTAATGCAGCTGG
CACGACAGGTTTCCCGACTGGAAAGCGGGCAGTGAGCGCAACGCAATTAATGTAAGTTAGCTCACTCATT
AGGCACCCCAGGCTTTACACTTTATGCTTCCGGCTCGTATGTTGTGTGGAATTGTGAGCGGATAACAATT
TCACACAGGAAACAGCTATGACCATGATTACGGATTCACTGGCCGTCGTTTTACAACGTCGTGACTGGGA
AAACCCTGGCGTTACCCAACTTAATCGCCTTGCAGCACATCCCCCTTTCGCCAGCTGGCGTAATAGCGAA
GAGGCCCGCACCGATCGCCCTTCCCAACAGTTGCGCAGCCTGAATGGCGAATGGCGCTTTGCCTGGTTTC
CGGCACCAGAAGCGGTGCCGGAAAGCTGGCTGGAGTGCGATCTTCCTGAGGCCGATACTGTCGTCGTCCC
CTCAAACTGGCAGATGCACGGTTACGATGCGCCCATCTACACCAACGTGACCTATCCCATTACGGTCAAT
CCGCCGTTTGTTCCCACGGAGAATCCGACGGGTTGTTACTCGCTCACATTTAATGTTGATGAAAGCTGGC
TACAGGAAGGCCAGACGCGAATTATTTTTGATGGCGTTGGAATT
